Addgene plasmid #78277: J23110-mRFP1-331Bb
Purpose: mRFP1 behind constitutive promoter J23110 in pSEVA331Bb backbone
Depositing lab: Tom Ellis. Depositing organization: Imperial College London. Publication: Engineering control of bacterial cellulose production using a genetic toolkit and a new cellulose-producing strain. Florea M, Hagemann H, Santosa G, Abbott J, Micklem CN, Spencer-Milnes X, de Arroyo Garcia L, Paschou D, Lazenbatt C, Kong D, Chughtai H, Jensen K, Freemont PS, Kitney R, Reeve B, Ellis T. Proc Natl Acad Sci U S A. 2016 Jun 14;113(24):E3431-40. doi: 10.1073/pnas.1522985113. Epub 2016 May 31. PubMed 27247386.
Backbone
  Vector backbone: pSEVA331Bb
  Backbone size w/o insert (bp): 2893
Growth in bacteria
  Bacterial resistance: Chloramphenicol, 25 μg/mL
  Growth temperature: 37°C
  Growth strain: DH5alpha
  Copy number: Unknown
Gene/Insert
  Gene/Insert name: J23110-mRFP1
Terms and licenses: Academic/Nonprofit Terms; Industry Terms: Not Available to Industry
How to cite: J23110-mRFP1-331Bb was a gift from Tom Ellis (Addgene plasmid # 78277 ; http://n2t.net/addgene:78277 ; RRID:Addgene_78277)
