[The description below was written by a language model from this plasmid's Addgene catalogue record and pLannotate feature annotations shown in this document.]
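Description:
J23110-mRFP1-331Bb is a small (about 3.8 kb) broad-host-range bacterial expression plasmid built on pSEVA331Bb, a BioBrick-compatible version of a SEVA-format vector. It replicates from the pBBR1 oriV together with the plasmid-encoded pBBR1 Rep protein, a system derived from Bordetella bronchiseptica that functions in many Gram-negative species as well as in E. coli. An incP oriT allows the plasmid to be mobilised by conjugation when transfer functions are provided in trans. Selection is by chloramphenicol resistance, conferred by the cat gene under its own promoter. The copy number is listed as unknown.

The payload is a simple constitutive reporter cassette placed between the BioBrick prefix and suffix. A short synthetic sigma-70 promoter from the Anderson collection, named J23110 in the catalogue entry, drives the monomeric red fluorescent protein mRFP1. The automated annotation labels this promoter as a fragment of J23119, the parent of that family. This is expected, because the family members differ by only a few bases, and the plasmid name and stated purpose identify it as J23110. Transcription of mRFP1 ends at tandem rrnB T1 and T7Te terminators. The cargo region is further insulated from the backbone by a lambda t0 terminator downstream and another rrnB T1 terminator upstream.

The associated publication describes a genetic toolkit for engineering a bacterial cellulose-producing strain. In that context, the construct appears to serve as a promoter-characterisation or reporter plasmid, giving a red fluorescence readout of J23110 activity in such non-model hosts.
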