Features (pLannotate 1.2.2; 13 found; start..end, strand, type, name):
      7..35      +  promoter       J23119 promoter (fragment): bacterial promoter (Registry of Standard Biological Parts BBa J23119)
     62..736     +  CDS            mRFP1: mRFP1 is a basic (constitutively fluorescent) red fluorescent protein published in 2002, derived from Discosoma sp.. It is reported to be a somewhat slowly-maturing monomer with low acid sensitivity.
    784..855     +  terminator     rrnB T1 terminator: transcription terminator T1 from the E. coli rrnB gene
    871..898     +  terminator     T7Te terminator: phage T7 early transcription terminator
    905..925     +  misc_feature   BioBrick suffix: universal suffix for all parts
    930..1024    +  terminator     lambda t0 terminator: transcription terminator from phage lambda
   1072..1174    +  promoter       cat promoter: promoter of the E. coli cat gene encoding chloramphenicol acetyltransferase
   1175..1831    +  CDS            cat: CAT_ECOLX - Experimental evidence at protein level: Swiss-Prot protein existence level 1. This enzyme is an effector of chloramphenicol resistance in bacteria. From Escherichia coli. This protein is used as a marker in many commonly used cloning vectors, such as pACYC184.
   1983..2091    +  oriT           oriT: incP origin of transfer
   2102..2764    -  CDS            pBBR1 Rep: replication protein for the broad-host-range plasmid pBBR1 from Bordetella bronchiseptica
   2765..3536    -  rep_origin     pBBR1 oriV: replication origin of the broad-host-range plasmid pBBR1 from Bordetella bronchiseptica; requires the pBBR1 Rep protein for replication
   3651..3737    -  terminator     rrnB T1 terminator: Escherichia coli rrnB; transcription terminator T1 from the E. coli rrnB gene
   3776..3797    +  misc_feature   BioBrick prefix: BioBrick prefix for parts that do not start with "ATG"
>Addgene plasmid #78277 | J23110-mRFP1-331Bb | addgene full sequence | sequence record 150648
TTTACGGCTAGCTCAGTCCTAGGTACAATGCTAGCTACTAGTGAAAGAGGAGAAATACTAGATGGCTTCC
TCCGAAGACGTTATCAAAGAGTTCATGCGTTTCAAAGTTCGTATGGAAGGTTCCGTTAACGGTCACGAGT
TCGAAATCGAAGGTGAAGGTGAAGGTCGTCCGTACGAAGGTACCCAGACCGCTAAACTGAAAGTTACCAA
AGGTGGTCCGCTGCCGTTCGCTTGGGACATCCTGTCCCCGCAGTTCCAGTACGGTTCCAAAGCTTACGTT
AAACACCCGGCTGACATCCCGGACTACCTGAAACTGTCCTTCCCGGAAGGTTTCAAATGGGAACGTGTTA
TGAACTTCGAAGACGGTGGTGTTGTTACCGTTACCCAGGACTCCTCCCTGCAAGACGGTGAGTTCATCTA
CAAAGTTAAACTGCGTGGTACCAACTTCCCGTCCGACGGTCCGGTTATGCAGAAAAAAACCATGGGTTGG
GAAGCTTCCACCGAACGTATGTACCCGGAAGACGGTGCTCTGAAAGGTGAAATCAAAATGCGTCTGAAAC
TGAAAGACGGTGGTCACTACGACGCTGAAGTTAAAACCACCTACATGGCTAAAAAACCGGTTCAGCTGCC
GGGTGCTTACAAAACCGACATCAAACTGGACATCACCTCCCACAACGAAGACTACACCATCGTTGAACAG
TACGAACGTGCTGAAGGTCGTCACTCCACCGGTGCTTAATAACGCTGATAGTGCTAGTGTAGATCGCTAC
TAGAGCCAGGCATCAAATAAAACGAAAGGCTCAGTCGAAAGACTGGGCCTTTCGTTTTATCTGTTGTTTG
TCGGTGAACGCTCTCTACTAGAGTCACACTGGCTCACCTTCGGGTGGGCCTTTCTGCGTTTATATACTAG
AAGCGGCCGCTGCAGCTTGGACTCCTGTTGATAGATCCAGTAATGACCTCAGAACTCCATCTGGATTTGT
TCAGAACGCTCGGTTGCCGCCGGGCGTTTTTTATTGGTGAGAATCCAGGGGTCCCCAATAATTACGATTT
AAATTGGCGAAAATGAGACGTTGATCGGCACGTAAGAGGTTCCAACTTTCACCATAATGAAATAAGATCA
CTACCGGGCGTATTTTTTGAGTTATCGAGATTTTCAGGAGCTAAGGAAGCTAAAATGGAGAAAAAAATCA
CTGGATATACCACCGTTGATATATCCCAATGGCATCGTAAAGAACATTTTGAGGCATTTCAGTCAGTTGC
TCAATGTACCTATAACCAGACCGTTCAGCTGGATATTACGGCCTTTTTAAAGACCGTAAAGAAAAATAAG
CACAAGTTTTATCCGGCCTTTATTCACATTCTTGCCCGCCTGATGAATGCTCATCCGGAATTTCGTATGG
CAATGAAAGACGGTGAGCTGGTGATATGGGATAGTGTTCACCCTTGTTACACCGTTTTCCATGAGCAAAC
TGAAACGTTTTCATCGCTCTGGAGTGAATACCACGACGATTTCCGGCAGTTTCTACACATATATTCGCAA
GATGTGGCGTGTTACGGTGAAAACCTGGCCTATTTCCCTAAAGGGTTTATTGAGAATATGTTTTTCGTCT
CAGCCAATCCCTGGGTGAGTTTCACCAGTTTTGATTTAAACGTGGCCAATATGGACAACTTCTTCGCCCC
CGTTTTCACCATGGGCAAATATTATACGCAAGGCGACAAGGTGCTGATGCCGCTGGCGATTCAGGTTCAT
CATGCCGTTTGTGATGGCTTCCATGTCGGCAGAATGCTTAATGAATTACAACAGTACTGCGATGAGTGGC
AGGGCGGGGCGTAATTTGACTTTTGTCCTTTTCCGCTGCATAACCCTGCTTCGGGGTCATTATAGCGATT
TTTTCGGTATATCCATCCTTTTTCGCACGATATACAGGATTTTGCCAAAGGGTTCGTGTAGACTTTCCTT
GGTGTATCCAACGGCGTCAGCCGGGCAGGATAGGTGAAGTAGGCCCACCCGCGAGCGGGTGTTCCTTCTT
CACTGTCCCTTATTCGCACCTGGCGGTGCTCAACGGGAATCCTGCTCTGCGAGGCTGGCCGTAGGCCGGC
CCTACCGGCGCGGCAGCGTTACCCGTGTCGGCGGCTCCAACGGCTCGCCATCGTCCAGAAAACACGGCTC
ATCGGGCATCGGCAGGCGCTGCTGCCCGCGCCGTTCCCATTCCTCCGTTTCGGTCAAGGCTGGCAGGTCT
GGTTCCATGCCCGGAATGCCGGGCTGGCTGGGCGGCTCCTCGCCGGGGCCGGTCGGTAGTTGCTGCTCGC
CCGGATACAGGGTCGGGATGCGGCGCAGGTCGCCATGCCCCAACAGCGATTCGTCCTGGTCGTCGTGATC
AACCACCACGGCGGCACTGAACACCGACAGGCGCAACTGGTCGCGGGGCTGGCCCCACGCCACGCGGTCA
TTGACCACGTAGGCCGACACGGTGCCGGGGCCGTTGAGCTTCACGACGGAGATCCAGCGCTCGGCCACCA
AGTCCTTGACTGCGTATTGGACCGTCCGCAAAGAACGTCCGATGAGCTTGGAAAGTGTCTTCTGGCTGAC
CACCACGGCGTTCTGGTGGCCCATCTGCGCCACGAGGTGATGCAGCAGCATTGCCGCCGTGGGTTTCCTC
GCAATAAGCCCGGCCCACGCCTCATGCGCTTTGCGTTCCGTTTGCACCCAGTGACCGGGCTTGTTCTTGG
CTTGAATGCCGATTTCTCTGGACTGCGTGGCCATGCTTATCTCCATGCGGTAGGGGTGCCGCACGGTTGC
GGCACCATGCGCAATCAGCTGCAACTTTTCGGCAGCGCGACAACAATTATGCGTTGCGTAAAAGTGGCAG
TCAATTACAGATTTTCTTTAACCTACGCAATGAGCTATTGCGGGGGGTGCCGCAATGAGCTGTTGCGTAC
CCCCCTTTTTTAAGTTGTTGATTTTTAAGTCTTTCGCATTTCGCCCTATATCTAGTTCTTTGGTGCCCAA
AGAAGGGCACCCCTGCGGGGTTCCCCCACGCCTTCGGCGCGGCTCCCCCTCCGGCAAAAAGTGGCCCCTC
CGGGGCTTGTTGATCGACTGCGCGGCCTTCGGCCTTGCCCAAGGTGGCGCTGCCCCCTTGGAACCCCCGC
ACTCGCCGCCGTGAGGCTCGGGGGGCAGGCGGGCGGGCTTCGCCCTTCGACTGCCCCCACTCGCATAGGC
TTGGGTCGTTCCAGGCGCGTCAAGGCCAAGCCGCTGCGCGGTCGCTGCGCGAGCCTTGACCCGCCTTCCA
CTTGGTGTCCAACCGGCAAGCGAAGCGCGCAGGCCGCAGGCCGGAGGCTTTTCCCCAGAGAAAATTAAAA
AAATTGATGGGGCAAGGCCGCAGGCCGCGCAGTTGGAGCCGGTGGGTATGTGGTCGAAGGCTGGGTAGCC
GGTGGGCAATCCCTGTGGTCAAGCTCGTGGGCAGGCGCAGCCTGTCCATCAGCTTGTCCAGCAGGGTTGT
CCACGGGCCGAGCGAAGCGAGCCAGCCGGTGGCCGCTCGCGGCCATCGTCCACATATCCACGGGCTGGCA
AGGGAGCGCAGCGACCGCGCAGGGCGAAGCCCGGAGAGCAAGCCCGTAGGGGGGGCGCGCCCAGCTGTCT
AGGGCGGCGGATTTGTCCTACTCAGGAGAGCGTTCACCGACAAACAACAGATAAAACGAAAGGCCCAGTC
TTTCGACTGAGCCTTTCGTTTTATTTGATGCCTTTAATTAAAGCGGATAACAATTTCACACAGGAGAATT
CGCGGCCGCTTCTAGAG
