>Addgene plasmid #78277 | J23110-mRFP1-331Bb | addgene partial sequence | sequence record 150647 | M13pUC-Rev 5'-AGCGGATAACAATTTCACACAGG-3'
GCTCAGTCCTAGGTACAATGCTAGCTACTAGTGAAAGAGGAGAAATACTAGATGGCTTCCTCCGAAGACG
TTATCAAAGAGTTCATGCGTTTCAAAGTTCGTATGGAAGGTTCCGTTAACGGTCACGAGTTCGAAATCGA
AGGTGAAGGTGAAGGTCGTCCGTACGAAGGTACCCAGACCGCTAAACTGAAAGTTACCAAAGGTGGTCCG
CTGCCGTTCGCTTGGGACATCCTGTCCCCGCAGTTCCAGTACGGTTCCAAAGCTTACGTTAAACACCCGG
CTGACATCCCGGACTACCTGAAACTGTCCTTCCCGGAAGGTTTCAAATGGGAACGTGTTATGAACTTCGA
AGACGGTGGTGTTGTTACCGTTACCCAGGACTCCTCCCTGCAAGACGGTGAGTTCATCTACAAAGTTAAA
CTGCGTGGTACCAACTTCCCGTCCGACGGTCCGGTTATGCAGAAAAAAACCATGGGTTGGGAAGCTTCCA
CCGAACGTATGTACCCGGAAGACGGTGCTCTGAAAGGTGAAATCAAAATGCGTCTGAAACTGAAAGACGG
TGGTCACTACGACGCTGAAGTTAAAACCACCTACATGGCTAAAAAACCGGTTCAGCTGCCGGGTGCTTAC
AAAACCGACATCAAACTGGACATCACCTCCCACAACGAAGACTACACCATCGTTGAACAGTACGAACGTG
CTGAAGGTCGTCACTCCACCGGTGCTTAATAACGCTGATAGTGCTAGTGTAGATCGCTACTAGAGCCAGG
CATCAA
