>Addgene plasmid #78277 | J23110-mRFP1-331Bb | addgene partial sequence | sequence record 151159 | jkRFP-R 5'-gctttggaaccgtactggaa-3'
CACCTTTGGTAACTTTCAGTTTAGCGGTCTGGGTACCTTCGTACGGACGACCTTCACCTTCACCTTCGAT
TTCGAACTCGTGACCGTTAACGGAACCTTCCATACGAACTTTGAAACGCATGAACTCTTTGATAACGTCT
TCGGAGGAAGCCATCTAGTATTTCTCCTCTTTCACTAGTAGCTAGCATTGTACCTAGGACTGAGCTAGCC
GTAAACTCTAGAAGCGGCCGCGAATTCTCCTGTGTGAAATTGTTATCCGCTTTAATTAAAGGCATCAAAT
AAAACGAAAGGCTCAGTCGAAAGACTGGGCCTTTCGTTTTATCTGTTGTTTGTCGGTGAACGCTCTCCTG
AGTAGGACAAATCCGCCGCCCTAGACAGCTGGGCGCGCCCCCCCTACGGGCTTGCTCTCCGGGCTTCGCC
CTGCGCGGTCGCTGCGCTCCCTTGCCAGCCCGTGGATATGTGGACGA
